>Addgene plasmid #15459 | pYL112-19 | addgene partial sequence | sequence record 21922 | 15459 with pGEX3'
AGGCAGATTCCTTTCTAATTTTTGCTCTAACTCTCTGTCCATTTTCTCTGTTACATGTGTATACACCTTT
ATAGTCGTTTTTTCATCTCTATGTCCTACTCTTTTCATAATTGCTTTTAACGATATATTCATTTCCGCCA
ATAAACTTATGTGTGTATGCCTTAGTGTGTGAGTAGTAACTTTTTTATTTATATTTAATGATTCTGCAGC
TGAGGACAATCGTTTGTTTATCCTACTGCCTTGCATAGGATTTCCTTGGCAAGTTGTGAATATAAACCCT
CTATCAACATAGCTTGGTTCCCATTGTTGCATCTTTTTATTTTCTAACATTATTTTTTTCAATACATTTG
CTATCCTTGAATTGATGGCGATTTTTCTTTTTGAACCTGCGGTCTTCGTAGTATCTTTGTGACCAAATCC
AGCATTACATTTGATTCTGTGAATAGTGCCATTAATAGCGATCGTTTTATTTTTGAGGTCAACATCTTTA
ACTTGGAGAGCTAATAACTCACCTATGCGCATACCTGTTAAAGCTTGAACTTCTACAGCCCCAGCAACTA
AAATACGAGCTCTATACTGCATGTTATTATCGTTCAGTATAAAATCGCGTATCTGTATTACCTGTTCCAT
CTCTAAATAGTTGTACATTTTCGCTTCTTCTTTTTCTATATCTTCTATCGTCTTACTCTTCTTTGGTAGT
GTGACGCTATTTAATATGTGTTCGTTTGGATAATTGTAAAATTTAACGGCGTATTTAATAGCTTCTTTCA
TATGTCCAAGTTGACGCTTTACCTGATTTGCAGAATATACGTTTGATAATTCGTTAATAAATGTTTGCAT
GTACTTTGTATCAATTTTGTTTAAAAGTAAATTTTGAGAACTGTTCTTTTTGATGTTTTTGATTCTTGTT
TTCAAATTATCAAGCGTCGTTA
