[The description below was written by a language model from this plasmid's Addgene catalogue record.]
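Description:
pYL112-19 is a Staphylococcus aureus–E. coli shuttle plasmid built on the lab-made pLI50 backbone (about 5.5 kb without insert). It is maintained at low copy number in E. coli under ampicillin selection, while chloramphenicol resistance is used for selection in S. aureus. The record does not list the replication origins or give a feature table, so the detailed arrangement of the backbone elements cannot be described here beyond what is implied by its dual-host, dual-marker design.

The payload is a roughly 1.6 kb fragment carrying the int gene of the S. aureus temperate phage L54a, inserted by restriction cloning into a PvuII site that was destroyed at both junctions. The promoter driving int is not stated in the record. Phage integrases of this kind catalyse site-specific recombination between a phage attachment site (attP) and the corresponding bacterial attachment site (attB) in the host chromosome. Given that the construct comes from work on improved single-copy integration vectors for S. aureus, its likely role is that of a helper plasmid: it supplies L54a integrase in trans in a recipient S. aureus strain so that a separate vector carrying the L54a attP site, but lacking its own integrase, can insert at the chromosomal attachment site as a single copy. Such systems are typically used for stable, single-copy complementation or reporter fusion studies in S. aureus, avoiding the copy-number effects of multicopy plasmids, although the record does not name the partner vectors or spell out this use.
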