Addgene plasmid #15459: pYL112-19
Depositing lab: Chia Lee. Depositing organization: University of Arkansas for Medical Sciences (UAMS). Publication: Improved single-copy integration vectors for Staphylococcus aureus. Luong TT, Lee CY. J Microbiol Methods. 2007 Jul . 70(1):186-90. 10.1016/j.mimet.2007.04.007 PubMed 17512993.
Backbone
  Vector backbone: pLI50
  Backbone manufacturer: lab construct
  Backbone size w/o insert (bp): 5505
  Vector type: S.aureus-E. coli shuttle vector
Growth in bacteria
  Bacterial resistance: Ampicillin, 100 μg/mL
  Growth temperature: 37°C
  Growth strain: DH5alpha
  Growth instructions: chloramphenicol/ S. aureus
  Copy number: Low Copy
Gene/Insert
  Gene/Insert name: S. aureus phage L54a integrase
  Species: S. aureus phage L54a int gene
  Insert size (bp): 1600
  Cloning method: Restriction Enzyme; 5′ cloning site PvuII (destroyed during cloning); 3′ cloning site PvuII (destroyed during cloning)
  Sequencing primers: 5′ n/a
Terms and licenses: Academic/Nonprofit Terms; Industry Terms: Not Available to Industry
How to cite: pYL112-19 was a gift from Chia Lee (Addgene plasmid # 15459 ; http://n2t.net/addgene:15459 ; RRID:Addgene_15459)
